Addgene plasmid #51710: pC-PTP-NEO
Purpose: (Empty Backbone) contains a C-terminal tandem affinity purification tag (relevant to any system) within a construct designed for genome integration into trypanosomes.
Depositing lab: Arthur Gunzl. Depositing organization: University of Connecticut Health Center. Publication: Highly efficient tandem affinity purification of trypanosome protein complexes based on a novel epitope combination. Schimanski B, Nguyen TN, Gunzl A. Eukaryot Cell. 2005 Nov;4(11):1942-50. 10.1128/EC.4.11.1942-1950.2005 PubMed 16278461.
Backbone
  Vector backbone: pBluescript KS+
  Modifications to backbone: The PTP cassette contains 745 bp of a TbU1-70K C-terminal coding region, a NotI restriction site, the PTP tag coding sequence, the translation stop codon TGA, and 470 bp of 3′ flank from TbRPA1, the gene encoding the largest subunit of RNA polymerase I. The resistance marker cassette contains the neomycin phosphotransferase gene (NEOr) flanked 5′ and 3′ by the intergenic regions of heat shock protein 70 (HSP70) genes 2 and 3 and of β- and α-tubulin genes, respectively. In a further development of the original resistance marker cassette, we separated the HSP70 intergenic region from NEOr by an NdeI restriction site and NEOr from the tubulin flank by BamHI, HpaI, and BstBI restrictions sites.
  Vector type: T. brucei genome integration vectors
  Selectable markers: Neomycin (select with G418)
  Tag / fusion protein: PTP (ProtC-TEV-ProtA) (C terminal on backbone)
Growth in bacteria
  Bacterial resistance: Ampicillin, 100 μg/mL
  Growth temperature: 37°C
  Growth strain: DH5alpha
  Copy number: Unknown
Gene/Insert
  Cloning method: Restriction Enzyme
  Sequencing primers: 5′ M13-F20; 3′ M13R
Terms and licenses: Academic/Nonprofit Terms; Industry Terms: Not Available to Industry
Depositor comments: The PTP tag is a derivative of the original TAP tag and has CBP replaced by ProtC. Gene flanks providing RNA processing signals for PTP fusion and resistance marker are the 3′ flank of TbRPA1 (RPA1-3′), HSP70 genes 2 and 3 intergenic region (H23), the β-α tubulin intergenic region (T), and the 5′ flank of TbRPA2 (RPA2-5′). pC-PTP-NEO contains a target sequence (U1-70K) which can be replaced by the gene of interest.
How to cite: pC-PTP-NEO was a gift from Arthur Gunzl (Addgene plasmid # 51710 ; http://n2t.net/addgene:51710 ; RRID:Addgene_51710)
