[The description below was written by a language model from this plasmid's Addgene catalogue record and pLannotate feature annotations shown in this document.]
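Description:
pC-PTP-NEO is a Trypanosoma brucei genome integration vector built on pBluescript KS+, designed to fuse a C-terminal tandem affinity purification tag to a protein of interest. In E. coli it is maintained through the high-copy ColE1/pUC-type origin and selected with ampicillin via the β-lactamase gene. The backbone also carries the f1 origin, flanking T7 and T3 promoters, and remnants of the lac/lacZα region. In trypanosomes, integrants are selected with G418 through a neomycin phosphotransferase gene.

The payload consists of two cassettes. The PTP cassette holds 745 bp of C-terminal coding sequence from TbU1-70K, a NotI site, the PTP tag coding sequence with a TGA stop codon, and 470 bp of 3′ flank from TbRPA1, the largest RNA polymerase I subunit gene. PTP (ProtC–TEV–ProtA) derives from the original TAP tag, with the calmodulin-binding peptide replaced by the protein C epitope. The feature table detects the two protein A IgG-binding units, while the ProtC and TEV-site portions are not annotated. The U1-70K segment serves as the target sequence and is meant to be replaced with the corresponding region of a gene of interest, so that the tag is presumably joined in frame to that gene on integration at its locus.

The marker cassette places NEO between the HSP70 genes 2/3 intergenic region and the β–α tubulin intergenic region, with added restriction sites either side of the marker. A short β-tubulin-like fragment annotated downstream of NEO is consistent with the tubulin flank. These gene flanks supply RNA processing signals, and no trypanosome promoter is recorded. The construct is used for tandem affinity purification of trypanosome protein complexes, and the record notes that the tag itself is relevant to any system.
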