Features (pLannotate 1.2.2; 15 found; start..end, strand, type, name):
     33..461     -  rep_origin     f1 ori (sequence partly withheld): f1 bacteriophage origin of replication; arrow indicates direction of (+) strand synthesis
    466..623     -  CDS            lacZα (fragment): LacZα fragment of β-galactosidase; lacZ fragment
    626..644     +  promoter       T7 promoter: promoter for bacteriophage T7 RNA polymerase
   1541..1714    +  CDS            ProtA: IgG-binding unit of Staphylococcus aureus protein A
   1718..1888    +  CDS            ProtA: IgG-binding unit of Staphylococcus aureus protein A
   2902..3693    +  CDS            neo: KKA2_KLEPN - Also known as kan, nptII. Experimental evidence at protein level: Swiss-Prot protein existence level 1. Resistance to kanamycin, neomycin, paromomycin, ribostamycin, butirosin and gentamicin B. From Klebsiella pneumoniae.
   3717..3815    +  CDS            TBB_LYMST (fragment): Experimental evidence at transcript level: Swiss-Prot protein existence level 2. Tubulin is the major constituent of microtubules. It binds two moles of GTP, one at an exchangeable site on the beta chain and one at a non-exchangeable site on the alpha chain. From Lymnaea stagnalis (Great pond snail) (Helix stagnalis).
   4474..4492    -  promoter       T3 promoter: promoter for bacteriophage T3 RNA polymerase
   4537..4553    -  protein_bind   lac operator: The lac repressor binds to the lac operator to inhibit transcription in E. coli. This inhibition can be relieved by adding lactose or isopropyl-β-D-thiogalactopyranoside (IPTG). lac repressor encoded by lacI
   4561..4591    -  promoter       lac promoter: promoter for the E. coli lac operon
   4606..4627    -  protein_bind   CAP binding site: CAP binding activates transcription in the presence of cAMP. E. coli catabolite activator protein
   4640..4732    -  CDS            lacI (fragment): lac repressor; lacI; The lac repressor binds to the lac operator to inhibit transcription in E. coli. This inhibition can be relieved by adding lactose or isopropyl-β-D-thiogalactopyranoside (IPTG).
   4915..5503    -  rep_origin     ori: high-copy-number ColE1/pMB1/pBR322/pUC origin of replication
   5674..6534    -  CDS            AmpR: β-lactamase; bla; confers resistance to ampicillin, carbenicillin, and related antibiotics
   6535..6639    -  promoter       AmpR promoter: bla
>Addgene plasmid #51710 | pC-PTP-NEO | depositor full sequence | sequence record 79156 | genbank sequence
CACCTAAATTGTAAGCGTTAATATTTTGTTAAAATTCGCGTTAAATTTTTGTTAAATCAGCTCATTTTTT
AACCAATAGGCCGAAATCGGCAAAATCCCTTATAAATCAAAAGAATAGACCGAGATAGGGT
[37 nt withheld, positions 132-168]
AAAGAACGTGGACTCCAACGTCAAAGG
[49 nt withheld, positions 196-244]
T
[91 nt withheld, positions 246-336]
G
[124 nt withheld, positions 338-461]
CCCATTCGCCATTCAGGCTGCGCAACTGTTGGGAAGGGCGATCGGTGCGGGCCTCTTCGCTATTACGCCA
GCTGGCGAAAGGGGGATGTGCTGCAAGGCGATTAAGTTGGGTAACGCCAGGGTTTTCCCAGTCACGACGT
TGTAAAACGACGGCCAGTGAATTGTAATACGACTCACTATAGGGCGAATTGGGTACCGGGCCCTAACAGA
GCAGGCCACCCCCACCGTTTGTCCCCCAGTGCCGCCGACGTCGTGAGCCAATAGCTTCGAGTCCGGTCCA
TATACTTCACAAGCGGGCACTGGAGCTTGTTGCCGCTGAGCGACCGCCTGTGGTTTCGTCGTCGTCAATG
AATGCGTGGCCCGTTGCAGCAGCAGAGAAATCTGACCCTAAGCGTTCGGCCTGGTTGGAGCAGATGAAGT
CGGAGATGAATCGCCGCAATCCGTATACAGATTTGAATATATGCTCGGACCCGCGGTGCACAGTTGTGAT
GTCGGGGTTGCACGCCAAAACGGTGGAGGAGGATATCCGCATCTTCAGCGAGCAGTTTGGTCGTGTGGTC
AGCACTCGTCTAATTTTTGACCGTAATGGTCACAGCCGACGGTATGGCTTTGTGCAGTTTGGACGGGAGG
CGGATGTGCAGAGAGCAGTTGCAAGTAGTGGAAAGAGGCGGCTTCACGGTCGGAGTGTTGTGATCGACGT
GGAGCGAGGGCGGCAGGAACCTGAGTTTCTGCCGAAACGCATTGCAAAAGCTGTGAAATTGCAGGGGACG
TCGATCAATTCCCCCGTTTTGCCGTCTGGAGACACGCCAATTGGCAAGCGCCAGCGCAATGAGACCGAAC
GGCAACAAGATCGATCAAGGGAGGCTCCAACTAAGCCGGAGCCATCAGGAGGTGAACTGAGACACCGTGA
TGATGTGGACATCCTTCTGGATGATATCATGAGTATTACGCGGCCGCTGGAAGATCAGGTGGATCCTCGT
CTTATTGATGGGAAATATGATATTCCAACTACTGCTAGCGAGAATTTGTATTTTCAGGGTGAGCTCAAAA
CCGCGGCTCTTGCGCAACACGATGAAGCCGTGGACAACAAATTCAACAAAGAACAACAAAACGCGTTCTA
TGAGATCTTACATTTACCTAACTTAAACGAAGAACAACGAAACGCCTTCATCCAAAGTTTAAAAGATGAC
CCAAGCCAAAGCGCTAACCTTTTAGCAGAAGCTAAAAAGCTAAATGATGCTCAGGCGCCGAAAGTAGACA
ACAAATTCAACAAAGAACAACAAAACGCGTTCTATGAGATCTTACATTTACCTAACTTAAACGAAGAACA
ACGAAACGCCTTCATCCAAAGTTTAAAAGATGACCCAAGCCAAAGCGCTAACCTTTTAGCAGAAGCTAAA
AAGCTAAATGGTGCTCAGGCGCCGAAAGTAGACGCGAATTCCGCGGGGAAGTCAACCTGATCGCCTGAAC
CGCTATTTTAAGTATATATATATGTATATTACCTTTTTTTGTTTTTTCTTTGCGCTTTTACCTCCTCTTT
TGTCTCAACTTTTTTTAATTTTATGAGAGGCACTTGTGTGAAATTGGACACCATAAAGGGCTGAGGAGGG
AAGCAGAGAGCAAATGAAAATATGGGAGGGTGAAAAATACATACATATATATTTGTGTTTGTTCGTATTT
GGAGGGATACAAATACGATATATGAAGATATCAACAGTTTTTCACCTGTGGGGGAAGCGTGATTATTATC
AGTGAGTGGATGGACTGAAGAACGAATAAATGTGTAACAATTTCGCCCTTCATTTTTTCTTCGGTGGCAG
ACGGGTTTAAATCTAATCGGATAAATAGCACTAAAGTAACGAATGTTAAAATAACCACCGCAAAGGCATA
CCTTTTCCTTTTTTGCCCATTGTGGTGGGAAGTCAGTGGCATCGATAAGCTTCCTAAAGTCGAGGAGGTT
GACTAAGTTCCCAGGTGTATTTCGGACCGGTGCTGCAGTCGTCTCACTGTCTACGGTGATGGTCCGCCGC
CACATTTTCTCTTCGTCTCTGTAGCATTTAGGAACCCTCGTTGCGGGAAAGATGCGTGACACATTGATGC
TACTACTATTATTAATACTCTACTATTATTATTATTATTATTATTTTTATTTTAGTTCCCCACCACCGTC
ATTATTATTATCATTATTATTATCAATATTACCATTATTATTATTACGATAATGAGCGTTAGTGCTATTA
CCGCTGTTGTTGCCATCTTTGTTACCGTGGTGCTTTTTTTCCTTTGGTTCATGCAACTGCAGCCCGGCAT
CGTCCTCCCATACTTGCACTCCTGCTCTTCCTTCCTATTTGCATTTGCCCACGTGCCCCACGCGTGCATC
ACATAAGCATCAAGGAACAAGCAACAGCTATAAAACAAGGAATATCTGCCTCTTTGACATATGATTGAAC
AAGATGGATTGCACGCAGGTTCTCCGGCCGCTTGGGTGGAGAGGCTATTCGGCTATGACTGGGCACAACA
GACAATCGGCTGCTCTGATGCCGCCGTGTTCCGGCTGTCAGCGCAGGGGCGCCCGGTTCTTTTTGTCAAG
ACCGACCTGTCCGGTGCCCTGAATGAACTGCAGGACGAGGCAGCGCGGCTATCGTGGCTGGCCACGACGG
GCGTTCCTTGCGCAGCTGTGCTCGACGTTGTCACTGAAGCGGGAAGGGACTGGCTGCTATTGGGCGAAGT
GCCGGGGCAGGATCTCCTGTCATCTCACCTTGCTCCTGCCGAGAAAGTATCCATCATGGCTGATGCAATG
CGGCGGCTGCATACGCTTGATCCGGCTACCTGCCCATTCGACCACCAAGCGAAACATCGCATCGAGCGAG
CACGTACTCGGATGGAAGCCGGTCTTGTCGATCAGGATGATCTGGACGAAGAGCATCAGGGGCTCGCGCC
AGCCGAACTGTTCGCCAGGCTCAAGGCGCGCATGCCCGACGGCGAGGATCTCGTCGTGACCCATGGCGAT
GCCTGCTTGCCGAATATCATGGTGGAAAATGGCCGCTTTTCTGGATTCATCGACTGTGGCCGGCTGGGTG
TGGCGGACCGCTATCAGGACATAGCGTTGGCTACCCGTGATATTGCTGAAGAGCTTGGCGGCGAATGGGC
TGACCGCTTCCTCGTGCTTTACGGTATCGCCGCTCCCGATTCGCAGCGCATCGCCTTCTATCGCCTTCTT
GACGAGTTCTTCTGAGGATCCGTTAACTTCGAAAATTCACGGAGGCAGAGTCCAACATGAACGATCTCGT
GTCTGAGTACCAGCAGTACCAGGATGCCACGATTGAGGAGGAGGGCGAGTTCGACGAGGAGGAGCAATAC
TAGACGCGGACGGGGCATTTCCCGTTCGTCATTAGCAGTAGGTAATGAAGATGTTTGTTTCTCGTCCCCT
TTCTCCTTCGTCCTTCTGTCATTTTGTTCTTTTGTGTTTATGTTTTGTTGTTGTTTTCTTTAATTTTTTT
TTTCTTCCACGTTTGTGTACATCCGCGCGCCACTCTATTCAGAGAGCCACGGATAGTAGAGGAGGTGGGA
AGGGTATATGAGGGACACGCGTACCATGATGTGGGATGTATTGGGGTCCCTGTCTGTCCTTACGTGACTA
TGTATGAACCGTCACGTGTAAGATGAGCTAGTGAGATCAACAGTACAACTCATCAACACGCCTTCTTCTC
GTTAAATGTACACAATCTTGATCCTCCACCTTTATGGGTCCCATTGTTTGCCTCTTCCGCTGTGTGGAGT
GCGCCTACACGCACTTCTCACTTCGTAAGTGGTGGTGGCGTAAGTATTGCCTAATGTTGACTCTATATTC
TCCTCTCCTCACCCCCTCGCGGTGCTGATTTCTGACAGATCTTCAAACACTAGTTTAAGCAAAGGACTAT
TCATCCGTTTATATTAGCAACAGTAGGTACTAGCACCACTAACAACAACAACAAAGCACTTCTATTTATT
TATCGAGCTCCAGCTTTTGTTCCCTTTAGTGAGGGTTAATTTCGAGCTTGGCGTAATCATGGTCATAGCT
GTTTCCTGTGTGAAATTGTTATCCGCTCACAATTCCACACAACATACGAGCCGGAAGCATAAAGTGTAAA
GCCTGGGGTGCCTAATGAGTGAGCTAACTCACATTAATTGCGTTGCGCTCACTGCCCGCTTTCCAGTCGG
GAAACCTGTCGTGCCAGCTGCATTAATGAATCGGCCAACGCGCGGGGAGAGGCGGTTTGCGTATTGGGCG
CTCTTCCGCTTCCTCGCTCACTGACTCGCTGCGCTCGGTCGTTCGGCTGCGGCGAGCGGTATCAGCTCAC
TCAAAGGCGGTAATACGGTTATCCACAGAATCAGGGGATAACGCAGGAAAGAACATGTGAGCAAAAGGCC
AGCAAAAGGCCAGGAACCGTAAAAAGGCCGCGTTGCTGGCGTTTTTCCATAGGCTCCGCCCCCCTGACGA
GCATCACAAAAATCGACGCTCAAGTCAGAGGTGGCGAAACCCGACAGGACTATAAAGATACCAGGCGTTT
CCCCCTGGAAGCTCCCTCGTGCGCTCTCCTGTTCCGACCCTGCCGCTTACCGGATACCTGTCCGCCTTTC
TCCCTTCGGGAAGCGTGGCGCTTTCTCATAGCTCACGCTGTAGGTATCTCAGTTCGGTGTAGGTCGTTCG
CTCCAAGCTGGGCTGTGTGCACGAACCCCCCGTTCAGCCCGACCGCTGCGCCTTATCCGGTAACTATCGT
CTTGAGTCCAACCCGGTAAGACACGACTTATCGCCACTGGCAGCAGCCACTGGTAACAGGATTAGCAGAG
CGAGGTATGTAGGCGGTGCTACAGAGTTCTTGAAGTGGTGGCCTAACTACGGCTACACTAGAAGGACAGT
ATTTGGTATCTGCGCTCTGCTGAAGCCAGTTACCTTCGGAAAAAGAGTTGGTAGCTCTTGATCCGGCAAA
CAAACCACCGCTGGTAGCGGTGGTTTTTTTGTTTGCAAGCAGCAGATTACGCGCAGAAAAAAAGGATCTC
AAGAAGATCCTTTGATCTTTTCTACGGGGTCTGACGCTCAGTGGAACGAAAACTCACGTTAAGGGATTTT
GGTCATGAGATTATCAAAAAGGATCTTCACCTAGATCCTTTTAAATTAAAAATGAAGTTTTAAATCAATC
TAAAGTATATATGAGTAAACTTGGTCTGACAGTTACCAATGCTTAATCAGTGAGGCACCTATCTCAGCGA
TCTGTCTATTTCGTTCATCCATAGTTGCCTGACTCCCCGTCGTGTAGATAACTACGATACGGGAGGGCTT
ACCATCTGGCCCCAGTGCTGCAATGATACCGCGAGACCCACGCTCACCGGCTCCAGATTTATCAGCAATA
AACCAGCCAGCCGGAAGGGCCGAGCGCAGAAGTGGTCCTGCAACTTTATCCGCCTCCATCCAGTCTATTA
ATTGTTGCCGGGAAGCTAGAGTAAGTAGTTCGCCAGTTAATAGTTTGCGCAACGTTGTTGCCATTGCTAC
AGGCATCGTGGTGTCACGCTCGTCGTTTGGTATGGCTTCATTCAGCTCCGGTTCCCAACGATCAAGGCGA
GTTACATGATCCCCCATGTTGTGCAAAAAAGCGGTTAGCTCCTTCGGTCCTCCGATCGTTGTCAGAAGTA
AGTTGGCCGCAGTGTTATCACTCATGGTTATGGCAGCACTGCATAATTCTCTTACTGTCATGCCATCCGT
AAGATGCTTTTCTGTGACTGGTGAGTACTCAACCAAGTCATTCTGAGAATAGTGTATGCGGCGACCGAGT
TGCTCTTGCCCGGCGTCAATACGGGATAATACCGCGCCACATAGCAGAACTTTAAAAGTGCTCATCATTG
GAAAACGTTCTTCGGGGCGAAAACTCTCAAGGATCTTACCGCTGTTGAGATCCAGTTCGATGTAACCCAC
TCGTGCACCCAACTGATCTTCAGCATCTTTTACTTTCACCAGCGTTTCTGGGTGAGCAAAAACAGGAAGG
CAAAATGCCGCAAAAAAGGGAATAAGGGCGACACGGAAATGTTGAATACTCATACTCTTCCTTTTTCAAT
ATTATTGAAGCATTTATCAGGGTTATTGTCTCATGAGCGGATACATATTTGAATGTATTTAGAAAAATAA
ACAAATAGGGGTTCCGCGCACATTTCCCCGAAAAGTGCCAC
