>Addgene plasmid #51710 | pC-PTP-NEO | addgene partial sequence | sequence record 81046 | M13pUC-Fwd 5'-CCCAGTCACGACGTTGTAAAACG-3'
CGACTCACTATAGGGCGAATTGGGTACCGGGCCCTAACAGAGCAGGCCACCCCCACCGTTTGTCCCCCAG
TGCCGCCGACGTCGTGAGCCAATAGCTTCGAGTCCGGTCCATATACTTCACAAGCGGGCACTGGAGCTTG
TTGCCGCTGAGCGACCGCCTGTGGTTTCGTCGTCGTCAATGAATGCGTGGCCCGTTGCAGCAGCAGAGAA
ATCTGACCCTAAGCGTTCGGCCTGGTTGGAGCAGATGAAGTCGGAGATGAATCGCCGCAATCCGTATACA
GATTTGAATATATGCTCGGACCCGCGGTGCACAGTTGTGATGTCGGGGTTGCACGCCAAAACGGTGGAGG
AGGATATCCGCATCTTCAGCGAGCAGTTTGGTCGTGTGGTCAGCACTCGTCTAATTTTTGACCGTAATGG
TCACAGCCGACGGTATGGCTTTGTGCAGTTTGGACGGGAGGCGGATGTGCAGAGAGCAGTTGCAAGTAGT
GGAAAGAGGCGGCTTCACGGTCGGAGTGTTGTGATCGACGTGGAGCGAGGGCGGCAGGAACCTGAGTTTC
TGCCGAAACGCATTGCAAAAGCTGTGAAATTGCAGGGGACGTCGATCAATTCCCCCGTTTTGCCGTCTGG
AGACACGCCAATTGGCAAGCGCCAGCGCAATGAGACCGAACGGCAACAAGATCGATCAAGGGAGGCTCCA
ACTAAGCCGGAGCCATCAGGAGGTGAACTGAGACACCGTGATGATGTGGACATCCTTCTGGATGATATCA
TGAGTATTACGCGGCCGCTGGAAGATCAGGTGGATCCTCGTCTTATTGATGGGAAATATGATATTCCAAC
TACTGCTAGCGAGAATTTGTATTTTCAGGGTGAGCTCAAAACCGCGGCTCTTGCGCAACACGATGAAGCC
GTGGACAACAAATTCAACAAAGAACAACAAAACGCGTTCTATGAGATCTTACATTTACCTAACTTAAACG
AAGAACAACGAAACGCCTTCATCCAAAGTTTAAAAGATGACCCAAGCCAAAGCGCTAACCT
