>Addgene plasmid #51710 | pC-PTP-NEO | addgene partial sequence | sequence record 81049 | M13-Rev 5'-CAGGAAACAGCTATGACC-3'
ACCCTCACTAAAGGGAACAAAAGCTGGAGCTCGATAAATAAATAGAAGTGCTTTGTTGTTGTTGTTAGTG
GTGCTAGTACCTACTGTTGCTAATATAAACGGATGAATAGTCCTTTGCTTAAACTAGTGTTTGAAGATCT
GTCAGAAATCAGCACCGCGAGGGGGTGAGGAGAGGAGAACATAGAGTCAACATTAGGCAATACTTACGCC
ACCACCACTTACGAAGTGAGAAGTGCGTGTAGGCGCACTCCACACAGCGGAAGAGGCAAACAATGGGACC
CATAAAGGTGGAGGATCAAGATTGTGTACATCTAACGAGAAGAAGGCGTGTTGATGAGTTGTACTGTTGA
TCTCACTAGCTCATCTTACACGTGACGGTTCATACATAGTCACGTAAGGACAGACAGGGACCCCAATACA
TCCCACATCATGGTACGCGTGTCCCTCATATACCCTTCCCACCTCCTCTACTATCCGTGGCTCTCTGAAT
AGAGTGGCGCGCGGATGTACACAAACGTGGAAGAAAAAAAAAATTAAAGAAAACAACAACAAAACATAAA
CACAAAAGAACAAAATGACAGAAGGACGAAGGAGAAAGGGGACGAGAAACAAACATCTTCATTACCTACT
GCTAATGACGAACGGGAAATGCCCCGTCCGCGTCTAGTATTGCTCCTCCTCGTCGAACTCGCCCTCCTCC
TCAATCGTGGCATCCTGGTACTGCTGGTACTCAGACACGAGATCGTTCATGTTGGACTCTGCCTCCGTGA
ATTTTCGAAGTTAACGGATCCTCAGAAGAACTCGTCAAGAAGGCGATAGAAGGCGATGCGCTGCGAATCG
GGAGCGGCGATACCGTAAAGCACGAGGAAGCGGTCAGCCCATTCGCCGCCAAGCTCTTCAGCAATATCAC
GGGTAGCCAACGCTATGTCCTGATAGCGGTCCGCCACACCCAGCCGGCCACAGTCGATGAATCCAGAAAA
GCGGCCATTTTCCACCATGATATTCGGCAAGCAGGCATC
