>Addgene plasmid #51710 | pC-PTP-NEO | addgene partial sequence | sequence record 81051 | Neo-R 5'-GCCCAGTCATAGCCGAATAG-3'
ACTGCGTGCAATCCATCTTGTTCAATCATATGTCAAAGAGGCAGATATTCCTTGTTTTATAGCTGTTGCT
TGTTCCTTGATGCTTATGTGATGCACGCGTGGGGCACGTGGGCAAATGCAAATAGGAAGGAAGAGCAGGA
GTGCAAGTATGGGAGGACGATGCCGGGCTGCAGTTGCATGAACCAAAGGAAAAAAAGCACCACGGTAACA
AAGATGGCAACAACAGCGGTAATAGCACTAACGCTCATTATCGTAATAATAATAATGGTAATATTGATAA
TAATAATGATAATAATAATGACGGTGGTGGGGAACTAAAATAAAAATAATAATAATAATAATAATAGTAG
AGTATTAATAATAGTAGTAGCATCAATGTGTCACGCATCTTTCCCGTAACGAGGGTTCCTAAATGCTACA
GAGACGAAGAGAAAATGTGGCGGCGGACCATCACCGTAGACAGTGAGACGACTGCAGCACCGGTCCGAAA
TACACCTGGGAACTTAGTCAACCTCCTCGACTTTAGGAAGCTTATCGATGCCACTGACTTCCCACCACAA
TGGGCAAAAAAGGAAAAGGTATGCCTTTGCGGTGGTTATTTTAACATTCGTTACTTTAGTGCTATTTATC
CGATTAGATTTAAACCCGTCTGCCACCGAAGAAAAAATGAAGGACGAAATTGTTACACATTTATTCGTTC
TTCAGTCCATCCACTCACTGATAATAATCACGCTTCCCCCACAGGTGAAAAACTGTTGATATCTTCATAT
ATCGTATTTGTATCCCTCCAAATACGAACAAACACAAATATATATGTATGTATTTTTCACCCTCCCATAT
TTTCATTTGCTCTCTGCTTCCCTCCTCAGCCCTTTATGGTGTCCAATTTCACACAAGTGCCTCTCATAAA
ATTAAAAAAAGTTGAGACAAAAGAGGAGGTAAAAGCGCAAAGAAAAAACAAAAAAAGGTAATATACATAT
ATATATACTTAAAATAGCGGTTCAGGCGATCAGGTTGACTTCCCCGCGGAATTCGCGTCTACTTTCGGCG
CCTGAGC
